>Addgene plasmid #196772 | pGG-PIP34 | addgene full sequence | sequence record 395360 | Addgene NGS Result
GACGAAAGGGCCTCGTGATACGCCTATTTTTATAGGTTAATGTCATGATAATAATGGTTTCTTAGACGTC
AGGTGGCACTTTTCGGGGAAATGTGCGCGGAACCCCTATTTGTTTATTTTTCTAAATACATTCAAATATG
TATCCGCTCATGAGACAATAACCCTGATAAATGCTTCAATAATATTGAAAAAGGAAGAGTATGAGTATTC
AACATTTCCGTGTCGCCCTTATTCCCTTTTTTGCGGCATTTTGCCTTCCTGTTTTTGCTCACCCAGAAAC
GCTGGTGAAAGTAAAAGATGCTGAAGATCAGTTGGGTGCACGAGTGGGTTACATCGAACTGGATCTCAAC
AGCGGTAAGATCCTTGAGAGTTTTCGCCCCGAAGAACGTTTTCCAATGATGAGCACTTTTAAAGTTCTGC
TATGTGGCGCGGTATTATCCCGTATTGACGCCGGGCAAGAGCAACTCGGTCGCCGCATACACTATTCTCA
GAATGACTTGGTTGAGTACTCACCAGTCACAGAAAAGCATCTTACGGATGGCATGACAGTAAGAGAATTA
TGCAGTGCTGCCATAACCATGAGTGATAACACTGCGGCCAACTTACTTCTGACAACGATCGGAGGACCGA
AGGAGCTAACCGCTTTTTTGCACAACATGGGGGATCATGTAACTCGCCTTGATCGTTGGGAACCGGAGCT
GAATGAAGCCATACCAAACGACGAGCGTGACACCACGATGCCTGTAGCAATGGCAACAACGTTGCGCAAA
CTATTAACTGGCGAACTACTTACTCTAGCTTCCCGGCAACAATTAATAGACTGGATGGAGGCGGATAAAG
TTGCAGGACCACTTCTGCGCTCGGCCCTTCCGGCTGGCTGGTTTATTGCTGATAAATCTGGAGCCGGTGA
GCGTGGCTCTCGAGGTATCATTGCAGCACTGGGGCCAGATGGTAAGCCCTCCCGTATCGTAGTTATCTAC
ACGACGGGGAGTCAGGCAACTATGGATGAACGAAATAGACAGATCGCTGAGATAGGTGCCTCACTGATTA
AGCATTGGTAACTGTCAGACCAAGTTTACTCATATATACTTTAGATTGATTTAAAACTTCATTTTTAATT
TAAAAGGATCTAGGTGAAGATCCTTTTTGATAATCTCATGACCAAAATCCCTTAACGTGAGTTTTCGTTC
CACTGAGCGTCAGACCCCGTAGAAAAGATCAAAGGATCTTCTTGAGATCCTTTTTTTCTGCGCGTAATCT
GCTGCTTGCAAACAAAAAAACCACCGCTACCAGCGGTGGTTTGTTTGCCGGATCAAGAGCTACCAACTCT
TTTTCCGAAGGTAACTGGCTTCAGCAGAGCGCAGATACCAAATACTGTTCTTCTAGTGTAGCCGTAGTTA
GGCCACCACTTCAAGAACTCTGTAGCACCGCCTACATACCTCGCTCTGCTAATCCTGTTACCAGTGGCTG
CTGCCAGTGGCGATAAGTCGTGTCTTACCGGGTTGGACTCAAGACGATAGTTACCGGATAAGGCGCAGCG
GTCGGGCTGAACGGGGGGTTCGTGCACACAGCCCAGCTTGGAGCGAACGACCTACACCGAACTGAGATAC
CTACAGCGTGAGCTATGAGAAAGCGCCACGCTTCCCGAAGGGAGAAAGGCGGACAGGTATCCGGTAAGCG
GCAGGGTCGGAACAGGAGAGCGCACGAGGGAGCTTCCAGGGGGAAACGCCTGGTATCTTTATAGTCCTGT
CGGGTTTCGCCACCTCTGACTTGAGCGTCGATTTTTGTGATGCTCGTCAGGGGGGCGGAGCCTATGGAAA
AACGCCAGCAACGCGGCCTTTTTACGGTTCCTGGCCTTTTGCTGGCCTTTTGCTCACATGTTCTTTCCTG
CGTTATCCCCTGATTCTGTGGATAACCGTATTACCGCCTTTGAGTGAGCTGATACCGCTCGCCGCAGCCG
AACGACCGAGCGCAGCGAGTCAGTGAGCGAGGAAGCGGAAGAGCGCCCAATACGCAAACCGCCTCTCCCC
GCGCGTTGGCCGATTCATTAATGCAGCTGGCACGACAGGTTTCCCGACTGGAAAGCGGGCAGTGAGCGCA
ACGCAATTAATGTGAGTTAGCTCACTCATTAGGCACCCCAGGCTTTACACTTTATGCTTCCGGCTCGTAT
GTTGTGTGGAATTGTGAGCGGATAACAATTTCACACGAGCTATTTAGGTGACACTATAGAAGTGAAGCTT
GGTCTCAACCTAAACATAAGAGAAAACGCAAGTTGATGAGGGAGCAGAAGCTCAAATGTATGATATTTTC
ATTGACCAGATGAAGGATGGACAAATGGATGAAATCAGGCTAAACATAAGAAAGAGAGCTCAGGACATCC
AAATATTATCACTAGAAATAATTTATTATGTTGTAAATGTAAATCATGTTTAAATATTTATCATGCATGT
TGAAGGTTGTTTTCGGGTTTTCCTTATGTGTGTTGGGTTGTTTTTCTTGTTTTTATTTTAATTGAATTTC
CTCTGTATATAGTGGCTCATTTTCTTAACATGAAATAAAAAAAATGTGTTCATGAAATTAGAATATTTTG
TGATCCTTCTTACGCTGTTTAGCTAATTTTCTTTATCCTTTTGGTTTGGAAGTGTCAAATGGTGATGCAT
TTCGAGTTTGTGAGGGTATATTTGATTGCCGTGTTTGCCAAGGTACATCATAAGGAAAACACGGCTATGG
GATCGACCTTCCGAATCTCTTTGCCAAGGTACTCAAATACATCACCATTTGACCATGGTGGTGGACGCCA
TGGGATCGACCTTCCAAATCTCTTTCATTTGTTCCTCTTAAGTCTTAACTCTATTAGCTTTCCATTATGG
GTATAGTTCATATTTGTATGCTTTTAAGTTTCTCAAATCTCTTTCATTTGTCAGTTTTTACTTTTTAGGA
CTGGTTTATTTTGCACCCATTCCAATCGTGGGGTTTTAAGTTTTAACCCGTAAATTATTTTTTTGTTTAT
TTTGTATTTTTGATACGAAAGCCCATAAATTGTGAAGTAAAAAGGCCCAATAGGCCCATAAAATTGGGAG
AAGAGACGATCATCGGACAAACCGAGAAAGTGAAACAACAAAGAAGAAACCTGACTCTTCAGAAACTATT
CAGGCGAGAGAGAGAGAGAGAAACAATTTTGGACAAGAACAGAAACGATGTACGTTTTCTGTGATCTCAA
TATTAGATATAGTATTCCAGTTAATCGGAAACAAAGAAGCAACAATTTGCAAATCACGGAGGTTGAACCA
CTGGAGGAGTTGGATTCAGTCTGGAAGGAAATCCAAGTTAACCAACAACACTTTTAGATAATCGGAACAC
TATATTCAATGACTATTTTGATTCCAGAGACTGTTTTGCAACCCAAACAGATCCTGATCTCAAGAATAGC
TACCAGAGTAGCTATGAAGGCAGCCGTGTATGATGTATCAAGTTCTTCACATCTTCAGGTTCAAAGCTAG
TAAACCATTTGAGAATCCATCCCTGGCAACATTCTTTCCTTTCTAAGACATTGAATTTGATGAGCTTTAT
ACATCTTAGGTAATGTTACTGTTGCACCAGAACTTTGTGATTCCGGCAATACCATAATTTAGGAGTTGTA
ATTAATCTTCCTTGAGATATTATGCTTGTAAAACACATGTTTAATAAGTTATTCAAGACTTTTCCACAAG
TCTTGTTGAACGTTTTTGAAGTTGTTGAGAGATATCATAGAAAATTCCAAAAATAATGAATCGCTAGATC
AATCTATATCCAAACTGATTATTAAGACCCAGTCAATACACAAATTGCTATTCTAGCAAATGTAAGTGGT
GAGGTGCACCTTAGGCTTCAAATGGCCACGGCGGACTGACAAAACCATTTGCGGGATTGGATCTCTTGTT
GTTTACCATTCATAAACTGTAGTCTGTGGACCGAAAAAAAAAAAAATCGCCGTAGACAAACTAGCTACTG
ATTTTACATACTGTAGAAATAAATTTGGTATGGAGCTGACAACATGGTTTAGTCCGCTCCGCCCGTAACA
TCCATTCAAAGCCTTAACATATAACGTAGTTAACGCGTAGAGTATTTGAGTGTATATATGTATCCCCTAA
ACACACGTAGTTGCACGAGTGTAGCTTGTGGACACTAACAGTTTCAGTCCACTATCAAGTTGATCGACAA
AACATTATGTTGACATACATCAATAGCTTGATCCTACCACTACAACATTGCTATGATGTTTCTCCACTTC
TTGTTGTTGTTGTTGTCCTTGCTACTTGTACTCTCTTAGTCTCCCCTAGCTTGGTAATAAAGTTCATCAA
TAGCCAAATTTAAAGGTTTGGTCCTTGTAAGCTTGACACAACACAAATTAGTTACACATCTTCTTCTCAT
AGCTCACATTTATTTATATATGTTTTGCATACCCACTCGATTATTAAATAATTAGTTTTGAAGTTCTAGT
CAATATTTCATCAAATCATCATCATCATCATCATCACTGTTGTTGTAATTAGTATTAGTATATCAAGTTG
GAAAATGGCTTGTCCTCATTTTTCCAACGAGGCAACGACCATGACTTTATTCAATCTTGGTTGTTAAAAA
AAACATATCACTGCATAGTTGATGACCACAACTATATTCCACAAGTCTCTCTTTCTGAGATCTAACGATT
TGGGCAAACAAAATCATATTTTATTCTTTGTTTTTGAAGTTTATAGATATTTTTTTTTGTAATCAATAAT
GAGTGTATTTAATACAGTAGATAAATAAGGGTCCTACTTTAGTTTCGCATCACGACAACTCATATGTATA
CTTTAATGTATTGTTTCATAAATTGTTCCTTCCCATTACTCAATTGACATTTCCATTTAACAACTCTTCC
CAATTGTGAAACCTTTATATCCCATTATCAGCTGTTTTAAGTTGACCAAGTTTTTTCTTATGGTCCTCTT
CCTATTTTCTTCTTTTGATATACTTTTTTTTTTAACTCTATTTGTTCAAAGTCTTCGTCTTCTTTTTGTT
AACATTATTGTTTACATGTTTTTGAAAGAGAGATTATAATTTTTATTAAGAGATTCGTCAAACCTTTGTG
TAGAGCACATGCTTTTTTCTTAGATTATTTTGAGATAGGATCAGAAAACAGAGGAAGTGATAAGAGGTTC
TTTTTGGGTTTGAAGAACATGAGACCGAATTCTCGCCCTATAGTGAGTCGTATTACCTGGCCGTCGTTTT
ACAACGTCGTGACTGGGAAAACCCTGGCGTTACCCAACTTAATCGCCTTGCAGCACATCCCCCTTTCGCC
AGCTGGCGTAATAGCGAAGAGGCCCGCACCGATCGCCCTTCCCAACAGTTGCGCAGCCTGAATGGCGAAT
GGCGCCTGATGCGGTATTTTCTCCTTACGCATCTGTGCGGTATTTCACACCGCATATGGTGCACTCTCAG
TACAATCTGCTCTGATGCCGCATAGTTAAGCCAGCCCCGACACCCGCCAACACCCGCTGACGCGCCCTGA
CGGGCTTGTCTGCTCCCGGCATCCGCTTACAGACAAGCTGTGACCGTCTCCGGGAGCTGCATGTGTCAGA
GGTTTTCACCGTCATCACCGAAACGCGCGA
Features (pLannotate 1.2.2; 13 found; start..end, strand, type, name):
     96..200     +  promoter       AmpR promoter: bla
    201..1061    +  CDS            AmpR: β-lactamase; bla; confers resistance to ampicillin, carbenicillin, and related antibiotics
   1232..1820    +  rep_origin     ori: high-copy-number ColE1/pMB1/pBR322/pUC origin of replication
   2003..2095    +  CDS            lacI (fragment): lac repressor; lacI; The lac repressor binds to the lac operator to inhibit transcription in E. coli. This inhibition can be relieved by adding lactose or isopropyl-β-D-thiogalactopyranoside (IPTG).
   2108..2129    +  protein_bind   CAP binding site: CAP binding activates transcription in the presence of cAMP. E. coli catabolite activator protein
   2144..2174    +  promoter       lac promoter: promoter for the E. coli lac operon
   2182..2198    +  protein_bind   lac operator: The lac repressor binds to the lac operator to inhibit transcription in E. coli. This inhibition can be relieved by adding lactose or isopropyl-β-D-thiogalactopyranoside (IPTG). lac repressor encoded by lacI
   2212..2230    +  promoter       SP6 promoter: promoter for bacteriophage SP6 RNA polymerase
   4497..4514    +  CDS            capTEV™ (fragment): composite tag for in vivo biotinylation, TEV protease cleavage, and 6xHis tagging
   5217..5235    -  promoter       T7 promoter: promoter for bacteriophage T7 RNA polymerase
   5237..5389    +  CDS            lacZα (fragment): LacZα fragment of β-galactosidase; lacZ fragment
   5395..5494    -  misc_feature   bom (fragment): basis of mobility region from pBR322
   5596..1       -  CDS            rop (fragment) (across the origin): Rop protein, which maintains plasmids at low copy number; rop
