[The description below was written by a language model from this plasmid's Addgene catalogue record and pLannotate feature annotations shown in this document.]
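Description:
pGG-PIP34 is a GreenGate entry vector built on the pGGA000 backbone, the module position that in the GreenGate Golden Gate cloning system holds plant promoters. It is a small (about 5.6 kb), high-copy plasmid maintained in E. coli through a ColE1/pUC-type origin of replication and selected with ampicillin via the β-lactamase gene and its native promoter. It has no plant selection marker, T-DNA borders or plant replication functions. It is therefore a bacterial donor of a single part, not something delivered into plants directly.

The payload is a 2,944 bp fragment from Arabidopsis thaliana corresponding to the promoter of HPCA1 (HP-INDUCED Ca2+ INCREASES 1, AT5G49760). In the annotated sequence this insert occupies the largely unannotated stretch between the SP6 and T7 phage promoters, which flank the cloning site and are useful as sequencing landmarks. A very short "capTEV" hit within this region is only 18 nt and is most likely a spurious match to the plant genomic sequence, not a real tag. The remaining annotations (lacI fragment, CAP site, lac promoter and operator, lacZα fragment, and bom and rop fragments) are remnants of the pUC/pBR322-derived cloning backbone and have no role in the module's function. The type IIS restriction sites that release GreenGate modules are not annotated in the feature table.

In typical use, the promoter module is combined in a one-pot GreenGate assembly with other entry modules (tags, coding sequence, terminator, resistance cassette) into a plant destination vector. This yields constructs that drive expression in the HPCA1 pattern. The associated study examined spatially distinct phytohormone response zones in Arabidopsis roots colonized by Fusarium oxysporum.
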