Addgene plasmid #196772: pGG-PIP34
Purpose: Contains HPCA1 promoter
Depositing lab: Marc Somssich. Depositing organization: University of Melbourne. Publication: Resolving spatially distinct phytohormone response zones in Arabidopsis thaliana roots colonized by Fusarium oxysporum. Calabria J, Wang L, Rast-Somssich MI, Chen HW, Watt M, Persson S, Andersen TG, Idnurm A, Somssich M. J Exp Bot. 2025 Jan 17:erae516. doi: 10.1093/jxb/erae516. PubMed 39823275.
Backbone
  Vector backbone: pGGA000
  Total vector size (bp): 5633
  Vector type: GreenGate (GG) Entry Vector
Growth in bacteria
  Bacterial resistance: Ampicillin, 100 μg/mL
  Growth temperature: 37°C
  Growth strain: DH5alpha
  Copy number: High Copy
Gene/Insert
  Gene/Insert name: HP-INDUCED Ca2+ INCREASES 1 (alt names: HPCA1; AT5G49760)
  Species: A. thaliana (mustard weed)
  Insert size (bp): 2944
  Entrez Gene: AT5G49760 (a.k.a. AT5G49760, K2I5.13, K2I5_13)
Terms and licenses: Academic/Nonprofit Terms; Industry Terms: Not Available to Industry
Depositor comments: Please visit https://doi.org/10.1101/2022.12.20.521292 for bioRxiv preprint.
How to cite: pGG-PIP34 was a gift from Marc Somssich (Addgene plasmid # 196772 ; http://n2t.net/addgene:196772 ; RRID:Addgene_196772)
